>Addgene plasmid #22608 | Flag-HA-USP8 | addgene full sequence | sequence record 127546 | Addgene NGS Result
AATGAAAGACCCCACCTGTAGGTTTGGCAAGCTAGCTTAAGTAACGCCATTTTGCAAGGCATGGAAAATA
CATAACTGAGAATAGAGAAGTTCAGATCAAGGTTAGGAACAGAGAGACAGCAGAATATGGGCCAAACAGG
ATATCTGTGGTAAGCAGTTCCTGCCCCGGCTCAGGGCCAAGAACAGATGGTCCCCAGATGCGGTCCCGCC
CTCAGCAGTTTCTAGAGAACCATCAGATGTTTCCAGGGTGCCCCAAGGACCTGAAATGACCCTGTGCCTT
ATTTGAACTAACCAATCAGTTCGCTTCTCGCTTCTGTTCGCGCGCTTCTGCTCCCCGAGCTCAATAAAAG
AGCCCACAACCCCTCACTCGGCGCGCCAGTCCTCCGATAGACTGCGTCGCCCGGGTACCCGTATTCCCAA
TAAAGCCTCTTGCTGTTTGCATCCGAATCGTGGACTCGCTGATCCTTGGGAGGGTCTCCTCAGATTGATT
GACTGCCCACCTCGGGGGTCTTTCATTTGGAGGTTCCACCGAGATTTGGAGACCCCTGCCCAGGGACCAC
CGACCCCCCCGCCGGGAGGTAAGCTGGCCAGCGGTCGTTTCGTGTCTGTCTCTGTCTTTGTGCGTGTTTG
TGCCGGCATCTAATGTTTGCGCCTGCGTCTGTACTAGTTAGCTAACTAGCTCTGTATCTGGCGGACCCGT
GGTGGAACTGACGAGTTCTGAACACCCGGCCGCAACCCTGGGAGACGTCCCAGGGACTTTGGGGGCCGTT
TTTGTGGCCCGACCTGAGGAAGGGAGTCGATGTGGAATCCGACCCCGTCAGGATATGTGGTTCTGGTAGG
AGACGAGAACCTAAAACAGTTCCCGCCTCCGTCTGAATTTTTGCTTTCGGTTTGGAACCGAAGCCGCGCG
TCTTGTCTGCTGCAGCGCTGCAGCATCGTTCTGTGTTGTCTCTGTCTGACTGTGTTTCTGTATTTGTCTG
AAAATTAGGGCCAGACTGTTACCACTCCCTTAAGTTTGACCTTAGGTCACTGGAAAGATGTCGAGCGGAT
CGCTCACAACCAGTCGGTAGATGTCAAGAAGAGACGTTGGGTTACCTTCTGCTCTGCAGAATGGCCAACC
TTTAACGTCGGATGGCCGCGAGACGGCACCTTTAACCGAGACCTCATCACCCAGGTTAAGATCAAGGTCT
TTTCACCTGGCCCGCATGGACACCCAGACCAGGTCCCCTACATCGTGACCTGGGAAGCCTTGGCTTTTGA
CCCCCCTCCCTGGGTCAAGCCCTTTGTACACCCTAAGCCTCCGCCTCCTCTTCCTCCATCCGCCCCGTCT
CTCCCCCTTGAACCTCCTCGTTCGACCCCGCCTCGATCCTCCCTTTATCCAGCCCTCACTCCTTCTCTAG
GCGCCGGAATTAGATCCTTGACATTGATTATTGACTAGTTATTAATAGTAATCAATTACGGGGTCATTAG
TTCATAGCCCATATATGGAGTTCCGCGTTACATAACTTACGGTAAATGGCCCGCCTGGCTGACCGCCCAA
CGACCCCCGCCCATTGACGTCAATAATGACGTATGTTCCCATAGTAACGCCAATAGGGACTTTCCATTGA
CGTCAATGGGTGGAGTATTTACGGTAAACTGCCCACTTGGCAGTACATCAAGTGTATCATATGCCAAGTA
CGCCCCCTATTGACGTCAATGACGGTAAATGGCCCGCCTGGCATTATGCCCAGTACATGACCTTATGGGA
CTTTCCTACTTGGCAGTACATCTACGTATTAGTCATCGCTATTACCATGGTGATGCGGTTTTGGCAGTAC
ATCAATGGGCGTGGATAGCGGTTTGACTCACGGGGATTTCCAAGTCTCCACCCCATTGACGTCAATGGGA
GTTTGTTTTGGCACCAAAATCAACGGGACTTTCCAAAATGTCGTAACAACTCCGCCCCATTGACGCAAAT
GGGCGGTAGGCGTGTACGGTGGGAGGTCTATATAAGCAGAGCTCTCCCTATCAGTGATAGAGATCTCCCT
ATCAGTGATAGAGATCGTCGACGAGCTCGTTTAGTGAACCGTCAGATCGCCTGGAGACGCCATCCACGCT
GTTTTGACCTCCATAGAAGACACCGGGACCGATCCAGCCTCCGGGGATCTGCCACCATGGACTACAAGGA
TGACGATGACAAGCTCGATGGAGGATACCCATACGATGTTCCAGATTACGCTGCTCGAGGTTATCAAACA
AGTTTGTACAAAAAAGTTGGCATGCCTGCTGTGGCTTCAGTTCCTAAAGAACTCTACCTCAGTTCTTCAC
TAAAAGACCTTAATAAGAAGACAGAAGTTAAACCAGAGAAAATAAGCACTAAGAGTTATGTGCACAGTGC
CCTGAAGATCTTTAAGACAGCAGAAGAATGCAGATTAGATCGTGATGAGGAAAGGGCCTATGTACTATAT
ATGAAATACGTGACTGTTTATAATCTTATCAAAAAAAGACCTGATTTCAAGCAACAGCAGGATTATTTCC
ATTCAATACTTGGACCTGGAAACATCAAAAAAGCTGTCGAAGAAGCTGAAAGACTCTCTGAAAGCCTTAA
ATTAAGATATGAAGAAGCTGAAGTCCGGAAAAAACTTGAGGAAAAAGACAGGCAGGAGGAAGCACAGCGG
CTACAACAAAAAAGGCAGGAAACAGGAAGAGAGGATGGTGGCACATTGGCTAAAGGCTCTTTGGAGAATG
TTTTGGATTCCAAAGACAAAACCCAAAAGAGCAATGGTGAAAAGAATGAAAAATGTGAGACCAAAGAGAA
A
[405 nt withheld, positions 2802-3206]
AAGGTCACTCCACCCCCACGACGCCAGAATGAAGAGGTGTCTATCTCATTGGATTTTACTTATCCCTCAT
TGGAAGAATCAATTCCTTCTAAACCTGCTGCCCAGACGCCACCTGCATCTATAGAAGTAGATGAAAATAT
AGAATTGATAAGTGGTCAAAATGAGAGAATGGGACCACTGAATATATCAACTCCAGTTGAACCAGTTGCT
GCTTCTAAATCTGATGTTTCACCCATAATTCAGCCAGTGCCTAGTATAAAGAATGTTCCACAGATTGATC
GTACTAAAAAACCAGCAGTCAAATTGCCTGAAGAGCATAGAATAAAATCTGAAAGTACAAACCATGAGCA
ACAATCTCCTCAGAGTGGAAAAGTTATTCCTGATCGTTCCACCAAGCCAGTAGTTTTTTCTCCAACTCTC
ATGTTAACAGATGAAGAAAAGGCTCGTATTCATGCAGAAACTGCTCTTCTAATGGAAAAAAACAAACAAG
AAAAAGAACTTCGGGAAAGGCAGCAAGAGGAACAGAAAGAGAAACTGAGGAAGGAAGAACAAGAACAAAA
AGCCAAAAAGAAACAAGAAGCTGAAGAAAATGAAATTACAGAGAAGCAACAAAAAGCAAAAGAAGAAATG
GAGAAGAAAGAAAGTGAACAGGCCAAGAAAGAAGATAAAGAAACCTCAGCAAAGAGGGGCAAAGAAATAA
CAGGAGTAAAAAGACAAAGTAAAAGTGAACATGAAACTTCTGATGCCAAGAAATCTGTAGAAGATAGGGG
GAAAAGGTGTCCAACCCCAGAAATACAGAAAAAGTCAACAGGAGATGTGCCCCATACATCTGTGACAGGG
GATTCAGGTTCAGGCAAGCCATTTAAGATTAAAGGACAACCAGAAAGTGGAATTCTAAGGACAGGAACTT
TTAGAGAGGATACAGACGATACCGAAAGAAATAAAGCTCAACGAGAACCTTTGACAAGAGCACGAAGTGA
AGAAATGGGGAGGATCGTACCAGGACTGCCTTCAGGCTGGGCCAAGTTTCTTGACCCAATCACTGGAACC
TTTCGTTATTATCATTCACCCACCAACACTGTTCATATGTACCCACCGGAAATGGCTCCTTCATCTGCAC
CTCCTTCCACCCCTCCAACTCATAAAGCCAAGCCACAGATTCCTGCTGAGCGGGATAGGGAACCTTCCAA
ACTGAAGCGCTCCTACTCCTCCCCAGATATAACCCAGGCTATTCAAGAGGAAGAGAAGAGGAAGCCAACA
GTAACTCCAACAGTTAATCGGGAAAACAAGCCAACATGTTATCCTAAAGCTGAGATCTCAAGGCTTTCTG
CTTCTCAGATTCGGAACCTCAATCCTGTTTTTGGAGGTTCTGGACCAGCTCTTACTGGACTTCGTAACTT
AGGAAATACTTGTTATATGAACTCAATATTGCAGTGCCTATGTAACGCTCCACATTTGGCTGATTATTTC
AACCGAAACTGTTATCAGGATGATATTAACAGGTCAAATTTGTTGGGGCATAAAGGTGAAGTGGCAGAAG
AATTTGGTATAATCATGAAAGCCCTGTGGACAGGACAGTATAGATATATCAGTCCAAAGGACTTTAAAAT
CACCATTGGGAAGATCAATGACCAGTTTGCAGGATACAGTCAGCAAGATTCACAAGAATTGCTTCTGTTC
CTAATGGATGGTCTCCATGAAGATCTAAATAAAGCTGATAATCGGAAGAGATATAAAGAAGAAAATAATG
ATCATCTCGATGACTTTAAAGCTGCAGAACATGCCTGGCAGAAACACAAGCAGCTCAATGAGTCTATTAT
TGTTGCACTTTTTCAGGGTCAATTCAAATCTACAGTACAGTGCCTCACATGTCACAAAAAGTCTAGGACA
TTTGAGGCCTTCATGTATTTGTCTCTACCACTAGCATCCACAAGTAAATGTACATTACAGGATTGCCTTA
GATTATTTTCCAAAGAAGAAAAACTCACAGATAACAACAGATTTTACTGCAGTCATTGCAGAGCTCGACG
GGATTCTCTAAAAAAGATAGAAATCTGGAAGTTACCACCTGTGCTTTTAGTGCATCTGAAACGTTTTTCC
TACGATGGCAGGTGGAAACAAAAATTACAGACATCTGTGGACTTCCCGTTAGAAAATCTTGACTTGTCAC
AGTATGTTATTGGTCCAAAGAACAATTTGAAGAAATATAATTTGTTTTCTGTTTCAAATCACTACGGTGG
GCTGGATGGAGGCCACTACACAGCCTATTGTAAAAATGCAGCAAGACAACGGTGGTTTAAGTTTGATGAT
CATGAAGTTTCTGATATCTCCGTTTCTTCTGTGAAATCTTCAGCAGCTTATATCCTCTTTTATACTTCAT
TGGGACCACGAGTAACTGATGTAGCCACATAACCAACTTTCTTGTACAAAGTGGTTCGATAACGAATTCT
ACCGGGTAGGGGAGGCGCTTTTCCCAAGGCAGTCTGGAGCATGCGCTTTAGCAGCCCCGCTGGGCACTTG
GCGCTACACAAGTGGCCTCTGGCCTCGCACACATTCCACATCCACCGGTAGGCGCCAACCGGCTCCGTTC
TTTGGTGGCCCCTTCGCGCCACCTTCTACTCCTCCCCTAGTCAGGAAGTTCCCCCCCGCCCCGCAGCTCG
CGTCGTGCAGGACGTGACAAATGGAAGTAGCACGTCTCACTAGTCTCGTGCAGATGGACAGCACCGCTGA
GCAATGGAAGCGGGTAGGCCTTTGGGGCAGCGGCCAATAGCAGCTTTGCTCCTTCGCTTTCTGGGCTCAG
AGGCTGGGAAGGGGTGGGTCCGGGGGCGGGCTCAGGGGCGGGCTCAGGGGCGGGGCGGGCGCCCGAAGGT
CCTCCGGAGGCCCGGCATTCTGCACGCTTCAAAAGCGCACGTCTGCCGCGCTGTTCTCCTCTTCCTCATC
TCCGGGCCTTTCGACCTGCAGCCCAAGCTTACCATGACCGAGTACAAGCCCACGGTGCGCCTCGCCACCC
GCGACGACGTCCCCAGGGCCGTACGCACCCTCGCCGCCGCGTTCGCCGACTACCCCGCCACGCGCCACAC
CGTCGATCCGGACCGCCACATCGAGCGGGTCACCGAGCTGCAAGAACTCTTCCTCACGCGCGTCGGGCTC
GACATCGGCAAGGTGTGGGTCGCGGACGACGGCGCCGCGGTGGCGGTCTGGACCACGCCGGAGAGCGTCG
AAGCGGGGGCGGTGTTCGCCGAGATCGGCCCGCGCATGGCCGAGTTGAGCGGTTCCCGGCTGGCCGCGCA
GCAACAGATGGAAGGCCTCCTGGCGCCGCACCGGCCCAAGGAGCCCGCGTGGTTCCTGGCCACCGTCGGC
GTCTCGCCCGACCACCAGGGCAAGGGTCTGGGCAGCGCCGTCGTGCTCCCCGGAGTGGAGGCGGCCGAGC
GCGCCGGGGTGCCCGCCTTCCTGGAGACCTCCGCGCCCCGCAACCTCCCCTTCTACGAGCGGCTCGGCTT
CACCGTCACCGCCGACGTCGAGGTGCCCGAAGGACCGCGCACCTGGTGCATGACCCGCAAGCCCGGTGCC
TGACGCCCGCCCCACGACCCGCAGCGCCCGACCGAAAGGAGCGCACGACCCCATGCATCGATAAAATAAA
AGATTTTATTTAGTCTCCAGAAAAAGGGGGGAATGAAAGACCCCACCTGTAGGTTTGGCAAGCTAGAGAA
CCATCAGATGTTTCCAGGGTGCCCCAAGGACCTGAAATGACCCTGTGCCTTATTTGAACTAACCAATCAG
TTCGCTTCTCGCTTCTGTTCGCGCGCTTCTGCTCCCCGAGCTCAATAAAAGAGCCCACAACCCCTCACTC
GGCGCGCCAGTCCTCCGATAGACTGCGTCGCCCGGGTACCCGTGTATCCAATAAACCCTCTTGCAGTTGC
ATCCGACTTGTGGTCTCGCTGTTCCTTGGGAGGGTCTCCTCTGAGTGATTGACTACCCGTCAGCGGGGGT
CTTTCATGGGTAACAGTTTCTTGAAGTTGGAGAACAACATTCTGAGGGTAGGAGTCGAATATTAAGTAAT
CCTGACTCAATTAGCCACTGTTTTGAATCCACATACTCCAATACTCCTGAAATAGTTCATTATGGACAGC
GCAGAAAGAGCTGGGGAGAATTGTGAAATTGTTATCCGCTCACAATTCCACACAACATACGAGCCGGAAG
CATAAAGTGTAAAGCCTGGGGTGCCTAATGAGTGAGCTAACTCACATTAATTGCGTTGCGCTCACTGCCC
GCTTTCCAGTCGGGAAACCTGTCGTGCCAGCTGCATTAATGAATCGGCCAACGCGCGGGGAGAGGCGGTT
TGCGTATTGGGCGCTCTTCCGCTTCCTCGCTCACTGACTCGCTGCGCTCGGTCGTTCGGCTGCGGCGAGC
GGTATCAGCTCACTCAAAGGCGGTAATACGGTTATCCACAGAATCAGGGGATAACGCAGGAAAGAACATG
TGAGCAAAAGGCCAGCAAAAGGCCAGGAACCGTAAAAAGGCCGCGTTGCTGGCGTTTTTCCATAGGCTCC
GCCCCCCTGACGAGCATCACAAAAATCGACGCTCAAGTCAGAGGTGGCGAAACCCGACAGGACTATAAAG
ATACCAGGCGTTTCCCCCTGGAAGCTCCCTCGTGCGCTCTCCTGTTCCGACCCTGCCGCTTACCGGATAC
CTGTCCGCCTTTCTCCCTTCGGGAAGCGTGGCGCTTTCTCATAGCTCACGCTGTAGGTATCTCAGTTCGG
TGTAGGTCGTTCGCTCCAAGCTGGGCTGTGTGCACGAACCCCCCGTTCAGCCCGACCGCTGCGCCTTATC
CGGTAACTATCGTCTTGAGTCCAACCCGGTAAGACACGACTTATCGCCACTGGCAGCAGCCACTGGTAAC
AGGATTAGCAGAGCGAGGTATGTAGGCGGTGCTACAGAGTTCTTGAAGTGGTGGCCTAACTACGGCTACA
CTAGAAGAACAGTATTTGGTATCTGCGCTCTGCTGAAGCCAGTTACCTTCGGAAAAAGAGTTGGTAGCTC
TTGATCCGGCAAACAAACCACCGCTGGTAGCGGTGGTTTTTTTGTTTGCAAGCAGCAGATTACGCGCAGA
AAAAAAGGATCTCAAGAAGATCCTTTGATCTTTTCTACGGGGTCTGACGCTCAGTGGAACGAAAACTCAC
GTTAAGGGATTTTGGTCATGAGATTATCAAAAAGGATCTTCACCTAGATCCTTTTAAATTAAAAATGAAG
TTTTAAATCAATCTAAAGTATATATGAGTAAACTTGGTCTGACAGTTACCAATGCTTAATCAGTGAGGCA
CCTATCTCAGCGATCTGTCTATTTCGTTCATCCATAGTTGCCTGACTCCCCGTCGTGTAGATAACTACGA
TACGGGAGGGCTTACCATCTGGCCCCAGTGCTGCAATGATACCGCGAGACCCACGCTCACCGGCTCCAGA
TTTATCAGCAATAAACCAGCCAGCCGGAAGGGCCGAGCGCAGAAGTGGTCCTGCAACTTTATCCGCCTCC
ATCCAGTCTATTAATTGTTGCCGGGAAGCTAGAGTAAGTAGTTCGCCAGTTAATAGTTTGCGCAACGTTG
TTGCCATTGCTACAGGCATCGTGGTGTCACGCTCGTCGTTTGGTATGGCTTCATTCAGCTCCGGTTCCCA
ACGATCAAGGCGAGTTACATGATCCCCCATGTTGTGCAAAAAAGCGGTTAGCTCCTTCGGTCCTCCGATC
GTTGTCAGAAGTAAGTTGGCCGCAGTGTTATCACTCATGGTTATGGCAGCACTGCATAATTCTCTTACTG
TCATGCCATCCGTAAGATGCTTTTCTGTGACTGGTGAGTACTCAACCAAGTCATTCTGAGAATAGTGTAT
GCGGCGACCGAGTTGCTCTTGCCCGGCGTCAATACGGGATAATACCGCGCCACATAGCAGAACTTTAAAA
GTGCTCATCATTGGAAAACGTTCTTCGGGGCGAAAACTCTCAAGGATCTTACCGCTGTTGAGATCCAGTT
CGATGTAACCCACTCGTGCACCCAACTGATCTTCAGCATCTTTTACTTTCACCAGCGTTTCTGGGTGAGC
AAAAACAGGAAGGCAAAATGCCGCAAAAAAGGGAATAAGGGCGACACGGAAATGTTGAATACTCATACTC
TTCCTTTTTCAATATTATTGAAGCATTTATCAGGGTTATTGTCTCATGAGCGGATACATATTTGAATGTA
TTTAGAAAAATAAACAAATAGGGGTTCCGCGCACATTTCCCCGAAAAGTGCCACCTGACGTCTAAGAAAC
CATTATTATCATGACATTAACCTATAAAAATAGGCGTATCACGAGGCCCTTTCGTCTCGCGCGTTTCGGT
GATGACGGTGAAAACCTCTGACACATGCAGCTCCCGGAGACGGTCACAGCTTGTCTGTAAGCGGATGCCG
GGAGCAGACAAGCCCGTCAGGGCGCGTCAGCGGGTGTTGGCGGGTGTCGGGGCTGGCTTAACTATGCGGC
ATCAGAGCAGATTGTACTGAGAGTGCACCATATGCGGTGTGAAATACCGCACAGATGCGTAAGGAGAAAA
TACCGCATCAGGCGCCATTCGCCATTCAGGCTGCGCAACTGTTGGGAAGGGCGATCGGTGCGGGCCTCTT
CGCTATTACGCCAGCTGGCGAAAGGGGGATGTGCTGCAAGGCGATTAAGTTGGGTAACGCCAGGGTTTTC
CCAGTCACGACGTTGTAAAACGACGGCGCAAGGAATGGTGCATGCAAGGAGATGGCGCCCAACAGTCCCC
CGGCCACGGGGCCTGCCACCATACCCACGCCGAAACAAGCGCTCATGAGCCCGAAGTGGCGAGCCCGATC
TTCCCCATCGGTGATGTCGGCGATATAGGCGCCAGCAACCGCACCTGTGGCGCCGGTGATGCCGGCCACG
ATGCGTCCGGCGTAGAGGCGATTAGTCCAATTTGTTAAAGACAGGATATCAGTGGTCCAGGCTCTAGTTT
TGACTCAACAATATCACCAGCTGAAGCCTATAGAGTACGAGCCATAGATAAAATAAAAGATTTTATTTAG
TCTCCAGAAAAAGGGGGG
Features (pLannotate 1.2.2; 29 found; start..end, strand, type, name):
      1..517     +  LTR            5' LTR: 5' long terminal repeat from murine embryonic stem cell virus
    581..922     +  misc_feature   MESV Ψ: packaging signal of murine embryonic stem cell virus
    989..1405    +  CDS            gag (truncated): truncated Moloney murine leukemia virus (MMLV) gag gene lacking the start codon
   1420..1799    +  enhancer       CMV enhancer: human cytomegalovirus immediate early enhancer
   1800..2003    +  promoter       CMV promoter: human cytomegalovirus (CMV) immediate early promoter
   2005..2024    +  promoter       PLtetO-1 promoter (fragment): modified phage lambda PL promoter with tet operator sites (Lutz and Bujard, 1997)
   2026..2045    +  promoter       PLtetO-1 promoter (fragment): modified phage lambda PL promoter with tet operator sites (Lutz and Bujard, 1997)
   2053..2086    +  promoter       TRE3GV promoter (fragment): 3rd-generation Tet-responsive promoter that can be activated by binding of Tet-On® 3G, optimized for retroviral and lentiviral vectors
   2163..2183    +  CDS            FLAG (fragment): FLAG® epitope tag, followed by an enterokinase cleavage site
   2196..2222    +  CDS            3xHA (fragment): three tandem HA epitope tags
   2239..2256    +  protein_bind   attB1 (fragment): mutant version of attB; core recombination site for the Gateway® BP reaction BP Clonase™
   2262..5615    +  CDS            USP8 (sequence partly withheld): UBP8_HUMAN - Also known as KIAA0055, UBPY. Experimental evidence at protein level: Swiss-Prot protein existence level 1. Hydrolase that can remove conjugated ubiquitin from proteins and therefore plays an important regulatory role at the level of protein turnover by preventing degradation. Converts both 'Lys-48' an 'Lys-63'-linked ubiquitin chains. Catalytic activity is enhanced in the M phase. Involved in cell proliferation. Required to enter into S phase in response to serum stimulation. May regulate T-cell anergy mediated by RNF128 via the formation of a complex containing RNF128 and OTUB1.
   5623..5640    -  protein_bind   attB2 (fragment): mutant version of attB; core recombination site for the Gateway® BP reaction BP Clonase™
   5660..6159    +  promoter       PGK promoter: mouse phosphoglycerate kinase 1 promoter
   6180..6779    +  CDS            PuroR: puromycin N-acetyltransferase; pac from Streptomyces alboniger; confers resistance to puromycin
   6878..6912    +  LTR            3' LTR (ΔU3) (fragment): self-inactivating 3' long terminal repeat (LTR) from Moloney murine leukemia virus
   6909..7203    +  LTR            3' LTR (ΔU3) (fragment): self-inactivating 3' long terminal repeat (LTR) from Moloney murine leukemia virus
   7365..7381    -  protein_bind   lac operator: The lac repressor binds to the lac operator to inhibit transcription in E. coli. This inhibition can be relieved by adding lactose or isopropyl-β-D-thiogalactopyranoside (IPTG). lac repressor encoded by lacI
   7389..7419    -  promoter       lac promoter: promoter for the E. coli lac operon
   7434..7455    -  protein_bind   CAP binding site: CAP binding activates transcription in the presence of cAMP. E. coli catabolite activator protein
   7468..7560    -  CDS            lacI (fragment): lac repressor; lacI; The lac repressor binds to the lac operator to inhibit transcription in E. coli. This inhibition can be relieved by adding lactose or isopropyl-β-D-thiogalactopyranoside (IPTG).
   7743..8331    -  rep_origin     ori: high-copy-number ColE1/pMB1/pBR322/pUC origin of replication
   8502..9362    -  CDS            AmpR: β-lactamase; bla; confers resistance to ampicillin, carbenicillin, and related antibiotics
   9363..9467    -  promoter       AmpR promoter: bla
   9562..9597    +  CDS            rop (fragment): Rop protein, which maintains plasmids at low copy number; rop
   9699..9798    +  misc_feature   bom (fragment): basis of mobility region from pBR322
   9804..9953    -  CDS            lacZα (fragment): LacZα fragment of β-galactosidase; lacZ fragment
   9953..10154   -  CDS            TcR (fragment): tetracycline efflux protein; tet; confers resistance to tetracycline
  10155..10253   +  CDS            env (fragment): murine leukemia virus gPr80 envelope polyprotein precursor; env; proteolytically cleaved into gp70SU and p15TM subunits
