[The description below was written by a language model from this plasmid's Addgene catalogue record and pLannotate feature annotations shown in this document.]
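Description:
Flag-HA-USP8 is a roughly 10.3 kb gammaretroviral mammalian expression plasmid built by Gateway LR recombination of the human USP8 open reading frame into the destination vector pDEST_Tet_ON_CMV_N_FLAG_HA_PGK_puro. In bacteria it is maintained through a high-copy ColE1/pUC-type origin and selected with ampicillin via the β-lactamase gene. Short annotated fragments of lacI, rop, bom, lacZα, TcR and env appear to be non-functional remnants of earlier cloning backbones. The viral portion consists of a murine embryonic stem cell virus 5' LTR, the MESV Ψ packaging signal and a truncated, start-codon-less gag segment that aids encapsidation. The downstream 3' LTR is annotated as fragments of a U3-deleted, self-inactivating MMLV type. The genomic RNA can therefore be packaged when gag-pol and envelope functions are supplied in trans, and it integrates into target cells after transduction.

Between the LTRs, the CMV immediate early enhancer and promoter are followed by two short tet operator matches and a fragment resembling a Tet-responsive promoter. This is consistent with the backbone name and suggests tetracycline-regulated CMV-driven transcription, although the record does not spell out the regulatory mode or the required regulator protein. This promoter drives an N-terminal FLAG and HA tandem tag, an attB1 scar, and wild-type USP8 (also called UBPY), a deubiquitinating enzyme that cleaves Lys-48- and Lys-63-linked ubiquitin chains, followed by attB2. A separate mouse PGK promoter expresses puromycin N-acetyltransferase, which allows selection of stably transduced cells. The dual epitope tag suits immunoprecipitation and affinity purification of USP8 complexes, in keeping with the associated study, which mapped the interaction partners of human deubiquitinating enzymes.
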