Addgene plasmid #22608: Flag-HA-USP8
Depositing lab: Wade Harper. Depositing organization: Harvard Medical School. Publication: Defining the human deubiquitinating enzyme interaction landscape. Sowa ME, Bennett EJ, Gygi SP, Harper JW. Cell. 2009 Jul 23. 138(2):389-403. 10.1016/j.cell.2009.04.042 PubMed 19615732.
Backbone
  Vector backbone: pDEST_Tet_ON_CMV_N_FLAG_HA_PGK_puro
  Backbone manufacturer: Harper_Lab
  Vector type: Mammalian Expression, Retroviral
  Selectable markers: Puromycin
Growth in bacteria
  Bacterial resistance: Ampicillin, 100 μg/mL
  Growth temperature: 37°C
  Growth strain: DH5alpha
  Copy number: High Copy
Gene/Insert
  Gene/Insert name: USP8 (alt names: ubiquitin specific peptidase 8; FLJ34456, HumORF8, KIAA0055, MGC129718, UBPY)
  Species: H. sapiens (human)
  Mutation: None
  GenBank ID: BC110590
  Entrez Gene: USP8 (a.k.a. HumORF8, PITA4, SPG59, UBPY)
  Tag / fusion protein: HA (N terminal on backbone); FLAG (N terminal on backbone)
  Cloning method: Gateway Cloning; 5′ cloning site GATEWAY_LR (unknown if destroyed); 3′ cloning site GATEWAY_LR (unknown if destroyed)
  Sequencing primers: 5′ CMV_forward
Resource information
  A portion of this plasmid was derived from a plasmid made by: MGC/Open
Terms and licenses: Academic/Nonprofit Terms; Industry Terms: Not Available to Industry
How to cite: Flag-HA-USP8 was a gift from Wade Harper (Addgene plasmid # 22608 ; http://n2t.net/addgene:22608 ; RRID:Addgene_22608)
