>Addgene plasmid #22608 | Flag-HA-USP8 | addgene partial sequence | sequence record 28409 | 22608 with CMV-F
CTCTCCCTATCAGTGATAGAGATCTCCCTATCAGTGATAGAGATCGTCGACGAGCTCGTTNAGTGAACCG
TCAGATCGCCTGGAGACGCCATCCACGCTGTTTTGACCTCCATAGAAGACACCGGGACCGATCCAGCCTC
CGGGGATCTGCCACCATGGACTACAAGGATGACGATGACAAGCTCGATGGAGGATACCCATACGATGTTC
CAGATTACGCTGCTCGAGGTTATCAAACAAGTTTGTACAAAAAAGTTGGCATGCCTGCTGTGGCTTCAGT
TCCTAAAGAACTCTACCTCAGTTCTTCACTAAAAGACCTTAATAAGAAGACAGAAGTTAAACCAGAGAAA
ATAAGCACTAAGAGTTATGTGCACAGTGCCCTGAAGATCTTTAAGACAGCAGAAGAATGCAGATTAGATC
GTGATGAGGAAAGGGCCTATGTACTATATATGAAATACGTGACTGTTTATAATCTTATCAAAAAAAGACC
TGATTTCAAGCAACAGCAGGATTATTTCCATTCAATACTTGGACCTGGAAACATCAAAAAAGCTGTNNAA
GAAGCTGAAAGACTCTCTGAAAGCCTTAAATTAAGATATGAAGAAGCTGAAGTCCGGAAAAAACTTGAGG
AAAAAGACAGGCAGGAGG
